Addgene plasmid #141855: TFORF1635
Purpose: Lentiviral vector for overexpressing transcription factor ORFs with unique 24-bp barcodes. Barcodes facilitate identification of transcription factors in pooled screens.
Depositing lab: Feng Zhang. Depositing organization: Broad Institute. Publication: A transcription factor atlas of directed differentiation. Joung J, Ma S, Tay T, Geiger-Schuller KR, Kirchgatterer PC, Verdine VK, Guo B, Arias-Garcia MA, Allen WE, Singh A, Kuksenko O, Abudayyeh OO, Gootenberg JS, Fu Z, Macrae RK, Buenrostro JD, Regev A, Zhang F. Cell. 2023 Jan 5;186(1):209-229.e26. doi: 10.1016/j.cell.2022.11.026. PubMed 36608654.
Backbone
  Vector backbone: pLX_TRC317
  Backbone manufacturer: Broad Institute Genetic Perturbation Platform
  Backbone size w/o insert (bp): 8264
  Vector type: Mammalian Expression, Lentiviral
  Selectable markers: Puromycin
Growth in bacteria
  Bacterial resistance: Ampicillin, 100 μg/mL
  Growth temperature: 37°C
  Growth strain: NEB Stable
  Copy number: High Copy
Gene/Insert
  Gene/Insert name: HOXC11
  Species: H. sapiens (human)
  Insert size (bp): 1016
  Entrez Gene: HOXC11 (a.k.a. HOX3H, MGC4906)
  Promoter: EF1a
  Cloning method: Unknown
  Sequencing primers: 5′ GGGTGGAGACTGAAGTTAGGCCAG; 3′ CACATAGCGTAAAAGGAGCAACATAG
Terms and licenses: Academic/Nonprofit Terms; Industry Terms: Not Available to Industry
Depositor comments: NM_014212,ENST00000546378 . The transcription factor ORF portion of this plasmid was synthesized by Genewiz. Please test multiple small colonies in case of plasmid recombination. To make this collection available in a timely manner, a portion of this collection was not fully sequenced by Addgene. If an Addgene verified full plasmid sequence is not available, please contact us prior to placing an order to request the full sequence.
How to cite: TFORF1635 was a gift from Feng Zhang (Addgene plasmid # 141855 ; http://n2t.net/addgene:141855 ; RRID:Addgene_141855)
