[The description below was written by a language model from this plasmid's Addgene catalogue record and pLannotate feature annotations shown in this document.]
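Description:
TFORF1635 is a third-generation-style, self-inactivating lentiviral expression plasmid built on the pLX_TRC317 backbone and carrying the human homeobox transcription factor HOXC11 as its insert. It belongs to a barcoded transcription factor ORF collection designed for overexpression screens. In bacteria it is maintained through a high-copy ColE1/pUC-type origin and selected with ampicillin via the β-lactamase gene. An f1 origin and remnants of a lac/lacZα cloning region with T7 and T3 promoters are also present in the backbone. The depositor notes that the plasmid can recombine, as lentiviral repeats are prone to do.

The viral transfer cassette begins with an RSV promoter fused to a truncated HIV-1 5' LTR, which drives Tat-independent production of the genomic RNA. This is followed by the Ψ packaging signal with a gag fragment, and by the RRE for Rev-dependent nuclear export. An SV40 early promoter/origin region then drives puromycin N-acetyltransferase, allowing selection of transduced mammalian cells. A cPPT/CTS element, which aids nuclear import of the viral genome, lies just downstream. The EF-1α promoter provides strong constitutive expression of the HOXC11 coding sequence, and a downstream WPRE enhances transcript stability and expression. The cassette ends with a ΔU3 3' LTR and is followed by an SV40 polyadenylation signal.

According to the record, each ORF is paired with a unique 24-bp barcode so that transcription factors can be identified in pooled screens. The barcode is not annotated as a feature. It may lie in the short region between the ORF and the WPRE, where only a small U6 promoter fragment is called, but the record does not state its position.
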