Features (pLannotate 1.2.2; 31 found; start..end, strand, type, name):
      5..231     +  promoter       RSV promoter: Rous sarcoma virus enhancer/promoter
    232..412     +  LTR            5' LTR (truncated): truncated 5' long terminal repeat (LTR) from HIV-1
    459..584     +  misc_feature   HIV-1 Ψ: packaging signal of human immunodeficiency virus type 1
    568..931     +  CDS            HIV-1 gag (fragment): gag protein from human immunodeficiency virus 1; gag
   1077..1310    +  misc_feature   RRE: The Rev response element (RRE) of HIV-1 allows for Rev-dependent mRNA export from the nucleus to the cytoplasm.
   1687..1713    +  CDS            Rev (fragment): human immunodeficiency virus 1 (HIV-1) Rev protein; rev; enhances nuclear export of unspliced and incompletely spliced viral mRNAs
   1720..1743    +  promoter       SV40 promoter (fragment): SV40 early promoter
   1744..1815    +  promoter       SV40 promoter (fragment): SV40 enhancer and early promoter
   1839..1974    +  rep_origin     SV40 ori: SV40 origin of replication
   2020..2616    +  CDS            PuroR (fragment): puromycin N-acetyltransferase; pac from Streptomyces; confers resistance to puromycin
   2665..2782    +  misc_feature   cPPT/CTS: central polypurine tract and central termination sequence of HIV-1
   2847..2913    +  CDS            small t antigen (fragment): SV40 (simian virus 40) small t antigen
   2920..4098    +  promoter       EF-1α promoter: strong constitutive promoter for human elongation factor EF-1α
   4115..5026    +  CDS            HOXC11: HXC11_HUMAN - Also known as HOX3H. Experimental evidence at protein level: Swiss-Prot protein existence level 1. Sequence-specific transcription factor which is part of a developmental regulatory system that provides cells with specific positional identities on the anterior-posterior axis. Binds to a promoter element of the lactase-phlorizin hydrolase gene. From Homo sapiens (Human).
   5042..5095    +  promoter       U6 promoter (fragment): RNA polymerase III promoter for human U6 snRNA
   5137..5725    +  misc_feature   WPRE: woodchuck hepatitis virus posttranscriptional regulatory element
   5776..5795    +  misc_feature   cPPT/CTS (fragment): central polypurine tract and central termination sequence of HIV-1
   5797..6030    +  LTR            3' LTR (ΔU3): self-inactivating 3' long terminal repeat (LTR) from HIV-1
   6108..6229    +  polyA_signal   SV40 poly(A) signal: SV40 polyadenylation signal
   6269..6404    +  rep_origin     SV40 ori: SV40 origin of replication
   6425..6443    -  promoter       T7 promoter: promoter for bacteriophage T7 RNA polymerase
   6451..6606    +  CDS            lacZα (fragment): LacZα fragment of β-galactosidase; lacZ fragment
   6611..7039    +  rep_origin     f1 ori (sequence partly withheld): f1 bacteriophage origin of replication; arrow indicates direction of (+) strand synthesis
   7092..7196    +  promoter       AmpR promoter: bla
   7197..8057    +  CDS            AmpR: β-lactamase; bla; confers resistance to ampicillin, carbenicillin, and related antibiotics
   8228..8816    +  rep_origin     ori: high-copy-number ColE1/pMB1/pBR322/pUC origin of replication
   8999..9091    +  CDS            lacI (fragment): lac repressor; lacI; The lac repressor binds to the lac operator to inhibit transcription in E. coli. This inhibition can be relieved by adding lactose or isopropyl-β-D-thiogalactopyranoside (IPTG).
   9104..9125    +  protein_bind   CAP binding site: CAP binding activates transcription in the presence of cAMP. E. coli catabolite activator protein
   9140..9170    +  promoter       lac promoter: promoter for the E. coli lac operon
   9178..9194    +  protein_bind   lac operator: The lac repressor binds to the lac operator to inhibit transcription in E. coli. This inhibition can be relieved by adding lactose or isopropyl-β-D-thiogalactopyranoside (IPTG). lac repressor encoded by lacI
   9239..9257    +  promoter       T3 promoter: promoter for bacteriophage T3 RNA polymerase
>Addgene plasmid #141855 | TFORF1635 | addgene full sequence | sequence record 415650 | Addgene NGS Result
TTAATGTAGTCTTATGCAATACTCTTGTAGTCTTGCAACATGGTAACGATGAGTTAGCAACATGCCTTAC
AAGGAGAGAAAAAGCACCGTGCATGCCGATTGGTGGAAGTAAGGTGGTACGATCGTGCCTTATTAGGAAG
GCAACAGACGGGTCTGACATGGATTGGACGAACCACTGAATTGCCGCATTGCAGAGATATTGTATTTAAG
TGCCTAGCTCGATACATAAACGGGTCTCTCTGGTTAGACCAGATCTGAGCCTGGGAGCTCTCTGGCTAAC
TAGGGAACCCACTGCTTAAGCCTCAATAAAGCTTGCCTTGAGTGCTTCAAGTAGTGTGTGCCCGTCTGTT
GTGTGACTCTGGTAACTAGAGATCCCTCAGACCCTTTTAGTCAGTGTGGAAAATCTCTAGCAGTGGCGCC
CGAACAGGGACTTGAAAGCGAAAGGGAAACCAGAGGAGCTCTCTCGACGCAGGACTCGGCTTGCTGAAGC
GCGCACGGCAAGAGGCGAGGGGCGGCGACTGGTGAGTACGCCAAAAATTTTGACTAGCGGAGGCTAGAAG
GAGAGAGATGGGTGCGAGAGCGTCAGTATTAAGCGGGGGAGAATTAGATCGCGATGGGAAAAAATTCGGT
TAAGGCCAGGGGGAAAGAAAAAATATAAATTAAAACATATAGTATGGGCAAGCAGGGAGCTAGAACGATT
CGCAGTTAATCCTGGCCTGTTAGAAACATCAGAAGGCTGTAGACAAATACTGGGACAGCTACAACCATCC
CTTCAGACAGGATCAGAAGAACTTAGATCATTATATAATACAGTAGCAACCCTCTATTGTGTGCATCAAA
GGATAGAGATAAAAGACACCAAGGAAGCTTTAGACAAGATAGAGGAAGAGCAAAACAAAAGTAAGACCAC
CGCACAGCAAGCGGCCGCTGATCTTCAGACCTGGAGGAGGAGATATGAGGGACAATTGGAGAAGTGAATT
ATATAAATATAAAGTAGTAAAAATTGAACCATTAGGAGTAGCACCCACCAAGGCAAAGAGAAGAGTGGTG
CAGAGAGAAAAAAGAGCAGTGGGAATAGGAGCTTTGTTCCTTGGGTTCTTGGGAGCAGCAGGAAGCACTA
TGGGCGCAGCGTCAATGACGCTGACGGTACAGGCCAGACAATTATTGTCTGGTATAGTGCAGCAGCAGAA
CAATTTGCTGAGGGCTATTGAGGCGCAACAGCATCTGTTGCAACTCACAGTCTGGGGCATCAAGCAGCTC
CAGGCAAGAATCCTGGCTGTGGAAAGATACCTAAAGGATCAACAGCTCCTGGGGATTTGGGGTTGCTCTG
GAAAACTCATTTGCACCACTGCTGTGCCTTGGAATGCTAGTTGGAGTAATAAATCTCTGGAACAGATTTG
GAATCACACGACCTGGATGGAGTGGGACAGAGAAATTAACAATTACACAAGCTTAATACACTCCTTAATT
GAAGAATCGCAAAACCAGCAAGAAAAGAATGAACAAGAATTATTGGAATTAGATAAATGGGCAAGTTTGT
GGAATTGGTTTAACATAACAAATTGGCTGTGGTATATAAAATTATTCATAATGATAGTAGGAGGCTTGGT
AGGTTTAAGAATAGTTTTTGCTGTACTTTCTATAGTGAATAGAGTTAGGCAGGGATATTCACCATTATCG
TTTCAGACCCACCTCCCAACCCCGAGGGGACCCATGCATTGCATCTCAATTAGTCAGCAACCAGGTGTGG
AAAGTCCCCAGGCTCCCCAGCAGGCAGAAGTATGCAAAGCATGCGTCTCAATTAGTCAGCAACCATAGTC
CCGCCCCTAACTCCGCCCATCCCGCCCCTAACTCCGCCCAGTTCCGCCCATTCTCCGCCCCATGGCTGAC
TAATTTTTTTTATTTATGCAGAGGCCGAGGCCGCCTCGGCCTCTGAGCTATTCCAGAAGTAGTGAGGAGG
CTTTTTTGGAGGCCTAGGCTTTTGCAAAAAGCTTTCTAGAGGTACCACCGGAGCTTACCATGACCGAGTA
CAAGCCCACGGTGCGCCTCGCCACCCGCGACGACGTCCCCAGGGCCGTACGCACCCTCGCCGCCGCGTTC
GCCGACTACCCCGCCACGCGCCACACCGTCGATCCGGACCGCCACATCGAGCGGGTCACCGAGCTGCAAG
AACTCTTCCTCACGCGCGTCGGGCTCGACATCGGCAAGGTGTGGGTCGCGGACGACGGCGCCGCCGTGGC
GGTCTGGACCACGCCGGAGAGCGTCGAAGCGGGGGCGGTATTCGCCGAGATCGGCCCGCGCATGGCCGAG
TTGAGCGGTTCCCGGCTGGCCGCGCAGCAACAGATGGAAGGCCTCCTGGCGCCGCACCGGCCCAAGGAGC
CCGCGTGGTTCCTGGCCACCGTCGGCGTCTCGCCCGACCACCAGGGCAAGGGTCTGGGCAGCGCCGTCGT
GCTCCCCGGAGTGGAGGCGGCCGAGCGCGCCGGGGTGCCCGCCTTCCTGGAGACCTCCGCGCCCCGCAAC
CTCCCCTTCTACGAGCGGCTCGGCTTCACCGTCACCGCCGACGTCGAGGTGCCCGAAGGACCGCGCACCT
GGTGCATGACCCGCAAGCCCGGTGCCAGTTAACGAATTCTAGATCTTGAGACAAATGGCAGTATTCATCC
ACAATTTTAAAAGAAAAGGGGGGATTGGGGGGTACAGTGCAGGGGAAAGAATAGTAGACATAATAGCAAC
AGACATACAAACTAAAGAATTACAAAAACAAATTACAAAAATTCAAAATTTTCGGGTTTATTACAGGGAC
AGCAGAGATCCACTTTGGCGCCGGCTCGAGGCCTGCAGGTGCAAAGATGGATAAAGTTTTAAACAGAGAG
GAATCTTTGCAGCTAATGGACCTTCTAGGTCTTGAAAGGAGTGGGAATTGGCTCCGGTGCCCGTCAGTGG
GCAGAGCGCACATCGCCCACAGTCCCCGAGAAGTTGGGGGGAGGGGTCGGCAATTGAACCGGTGCCTAGA
GAAGGTGGCGCGGGGTAAACTGGGAAAGTGATGTCGTGTACTGGCTCCGCCTTTTTCCCGAGGGTGGGGG
AGAACCGTATATAAGTGCAGTAGTCGCCGTGAACGTTCTTTTTCGCAACGGGTTTGCCGCCAGAACACAG
GTAAGTGCCGTGTGTGGTTCCCGCGGGCCTGGCCTCTTTACGGGTTATGGCCCTTGCGTGCCTTGAATTA
CTTCCACCTGGCTGCAGTACGTGATTCTTGATCCCGAGCTTCGGGTTGGAAGTGGGTGGGAGAGTTCGAG
GCCTTGCGCTTAAGGAGCCCCTTCGCCTCGTGCTTGAGTTGAGGCCTGGCCTGGGCGCTGGGGCCGCCGC
GTGCGAATCTGGTGGCACCTTCGCGCCTGTCTCGCTGCTTTCGATAAGTCTCTAGCCATTTAAAATTTTT
GATGACCTGCTGCGACGCTTTTTTTCTGGCAAGATAGTCTTGTAAATGCGGGCCAAGATCTGCACACTGG
TATTTCGGTTTTTGGGGCCGCGGGCGGCGACGGGGCCCGTGCGTCCCAGCGCACATGTTCGGCGAGGCGG
GGCCTGCGAGCGCGGCCACCGAGAATCGGACGGGGGTAGTCTCAAGCTGGCCGGCCTGCTCTGGTGCCTG
GCCTCGCGCCGCCGTGTATCGCCCCGCCCTGGGCGGCAAGGCTGGCCCGGTCGGCACCAGTTGCGTGAGC
GGAAAGATGGCCGCTTCCCGGCCCTGCTGCAGGGAGCTCAAAATGGAGGACGCGGCGCTCGGGAGAGCGG
GCGGGTGAGTCACCCACACAAAGGAAAAGGGCCTTTCCGTCCTCAGCCGTCGCTTCATGTGACTCCACGG
AGTACCGGGCGCCGTCCAGGCACCTCGATTAGTTCTCGAGCTTTTGGAGTACGTCGTCTTTAGGTTGGGG
GGAGGGGTTTTATGCGATGGAGTTTCCCCACACTGAGTGGGTGGAGACTGAAGTTAGGCCAGCTTGGCAC
TTGATGTAATTCTCCTTGGAATTTGCCCTTTTTGAGTTTGGATCTTGGTTCATTCTCAAGCCTCAGACAG
TGGTTCAAAGTTTTTTTCTTCCATTTCAGGTGTCGTGAGGCTAGCACCGCCACCATGTTTAACTCGGTCA
ACCTGGGCAACTTCTGCTCTCCGTCGCGCAAGGAGAGGGGCGCAGATTTCGGCGAGCGAGGGAGCTGCGC
CTCCAACCTCTATCTGCCCAGTTGCACTTACTACATGCCCGAGTTCTCCACGGTCTCCTCCTTCCTGCCC
CAGGCCCCCTCTCGTCAGATCTCCTATCCCTACTCGGCCCAAGTGCCCCCGGTCCGGGAGGTCTCCTACG
GCCTGGAGCCATCCGGCAAGTGGCACCATCGGAACAGCTACTCCTCCTGCTATGCGGCGGCCGACGAGCT
TATGCACCGGGAGTGCCTGCCTCCTTCCACCGTCACCGAGATCCTCATGAAAAACGAAGGCTCCTACGGC
GGCCACCACCACCCCAGCGCCCCGCACGCAACCCCCGCCGGCTTCTACTCCTCAGTCAACAAGAACAGCG
TCCTGCCTCAAGCCTTCGACCGTTTCTTCGACAACGCCTACTGCGGTGGCGGCGACCCGCCCGCCGAGCC
CCCCTGCTCCGGCAAGGGCGAGGCCAAGGGGGAGCCCGAGGCACCCCCGGCCTCGGGACTGGCGTCCCGG
GCTGAGGCGGGTGCCGAGGCGGAGGCTGAGGAGGAGAACACAAATCCCAGCTCGTCCGGTTCAGCCCACT
CCGTGGCCAAGGAGCCGGCCAAAGGAGCCGCCCCCAACGCCCCCCGCACCCGCAAGAAGCGCTGCCCTTA
TTCGAAATTCCAGATCCGGGAACTGGAGCGAGAGTTTTTCTTCAACGTGTATATCAACAAAGAGAAGCGG
CTGCAGCTGTCCCGGATGCTGAACCTGACGGACCGACAAGTGAAAATTTGGTTTCAGAACAGAAGGATGA
AAGAAAAGAAACTGAGCAGAGACCGGCTGCAGTATTTCTCGGGAAATCCTCTGCTGTAGTAATGAACTAG
TCCGTAACTTGAAAGTATTTCGATTTCTTGGCTTTATATATCTTGTGGAAAGGACGAGGAATCATTCGGT
ATTTGACTATGACGCGTTAAGTCGACAATCAACCTCTGGATTACAAAATTTGTGAAAGATTGACTGGTAT
TCTTAACTATGTTGCTCCTTTTACGCTATGTGGATACGCTGCTTTAATGCCTTTGTATCATGCTATTGCT
TCCCGTATGGCTTTCATTTTCTCCTCCTTGTATAAATCCTGGTTGCTGTCTCTTTATGAGGAGTTGTGGC
CCGTTGTCAGGCAACGTGGCGTGGTGTGCACTGTGTTTGCTGACGCAACCCCCACTGGTTGGGGCATTGC
CACCACCTGTCAGCTCCTTTCCGGGACTTTCGCTTTCCCCCTCCCTATTGCCACGGCGGAACTCATCGCC
GCCTGCCTTGCCCGCTGCTGGACAGGGGCTCGGCTGTTGGGCACTGACAATTCCGTGGTGTTGTCGGGGA
AATCATCGTCCTTTCCTTGGCTGCTCGCCTGTGTTGCCACCTGGATTCTGCGCGGGACGTCCTTCTGCTA
CGTCCCTTCGGCCCTCAATCCAGCGGACCTTCCTTCCCGCGGCCTGCTGCCGGCTCTGCGGCCTCTTCCG
CGTCTTCGCCTTCGCCCTCAGACGAGTCGGATCTCCCTTTGGGCCGCCTCCCCGCGTCGACTTTAAGACC
AATGACTTACAAGGCAGCTGTAGATCTTAGCCACTTTTTAAAAGAAAAGGGGGGACTGGAAGGGCTAATT
CACTCCCAACGAAGACAAGATCTGCTTTTTGCTTGTACTGGGTCTCTCTGGTTAGACCAGATCTGAGCCT
GGGAGCTCTCTGGCTAACTAGGGAACCCACTGCTTAAGCCTCAATAAAGCTTGCCTTGAGTGCTTCAAGT
AGTGTGTGCCCGTCTGTTGTGTGACTCTGGTAACTAGAGATCCCTCAGACCCTTTTAGTCAGTGTGGAAA
ATCTCTAGCAGTACGTATAGTAGTTCATGTCATCTTATTATTCAGTATTTATAACTTGCAAAGAAATGAA
TATCAGAGAGTGAGAGGAACTTGTTTATTGCAGCTTATAATGGTTACAAATAAAGCAATAGCATCACAAA
TTTCACAAATAAAGCATTTTTTTCACTGCATTCTAGTTGTGGTTTGTCCAAACTCATCAATGTATCTTAT
CATGTCTGGCTCTAGCTATCCCGCCCCTAACTCCGCCCATCCCGCCCCTAACTCCGCCCAGTTCCGCCCA
TTCTCCGCCCCATGGCTGACTAATTTTTTTTATTTATGCAGAGGCCGAGGCCGCCTCGGCCTCTGAGCTA
TTCCAGAAGTAGTGAGGAGGCTTTTTTGGAGGCCTAGGGACGTACCCAATTCGCCCTATAGTGAGTCGTA
TTACGCGCGCTCACTGGCCGTCGTTTTACAACGTCGTGACTGGGAAAACCCTGGCGTTACCCAACTTAAT
CGCCTTGCAGCACATCCCCCTTTCGCCAGCTGGCGTAATAGCGAAGAGGCCCGCACCGATCGCCCTTCCC
AACAGTTGCGCAGCCTGAATGGCGAATGGG
[124 nt withheld, positions 6611-6734]
C
[91 nt withheld, positions 6736-6826]
A
[49 nt withheld, positions 6828-6876]
CCTTTGACGTTGGAGTCCACGTTCTTT
[37 nt withheld, positions 6904-6940]
ACCCTATCTCGGTCTATTCTTTTGATTTATAAGGGATTTTGCCGATTTCGGCCTATTGGTTAAAAAATGA
GCTGATTTAACAAAAATTTAACGCGAATTTTAACAAAATATTAACGCTTACAATTTAGGTGGCACTTTTC
GGGGAAATGTGCGCGGAACCCCTATTTGTTTATTTTTCTAAATACATTCAAATATGTATCCGCTCATGAG
ACAATAACCCTGATAAATGCTTCAATAATATTGAAAAAGGAAGAGTATGAGTATTCAACATTTCCGTGTC
GCCCTTATTCCCTTTTTTGCGGCATTTTGCCTTCCTGTTTTTGCTCACCCAGAAACGCTGGTGAAAGTAA
AAGATGCTGAAGATCAGTTGGGTGCACGAGTGGGTTACATCGAACTGGATCTCAACAGCGGTAAGATCCT
TGAGAGTTTTCGCCCCGAAGAACGTTTTCCAATGATGAGCACTTTTAAAGTTCTGCTATGTGGCGCGGTA
TTATCCCGTATTGACGCCGGGCAAGAGCAACTCGGTCGCCGCATACACTATTCTCAGAATGACTTGGTTG
AGTACTCACCAGTCACAGAAAAGCATCTTACGGATGGCATGACAGTAAGAGAATTATGCAGTGCTGCCAT
AACCATGAGTGATAACACTGCGGCCAACTTACTTCTGACAACGATCGGAGGACCGAAGGAGCTAACCGCT
TTTTTGCACAACATGGGGGATCATGTAACTCGCCTTGATCGTTGGGAACCGGAGCTGAATGAAGCCATAC
CAAACGACGAGCGTGACACCACGATGCCTGTAGCAATGGCAACAACGTTGCGCAAACTATTAACTGGCGA
ACTACTTACTCTAGCTTCCCGGCAACAATTAATAGACTGGATGGAGGCGGATAAAGTTGCAGGACCACTT
CTGCGCTCGGCCCTTCCGGCTGGCTGGTTTATTGCTGATAAATCTGGAGCCGGTGAGCGTGGGTCTCGCG
GTATCATTGCAGCACTGGGGCCAGATGGTAAGCCCTCCCGTATCGTAGTTATCTACACGACGGGGAGTCA
GGCAACTATGGATGAACGAAATAGACAGATCGCTGAGATAGGTGCCTCACTGATTAAGCATTGGTAACTG
TCAGACCAAGTTTACTCATATATACTTTAGATTGATTTAAAACTTCATTTTTAATTTAAAAGGATCTAGG
TGAAGATCCTTTTTGATAATCTCATGACCAAAATCCCTTAACGTGAGTTTTCGTTCCACTGAGCGTCAGA
CCCCGTAGAAAAGATCAAAGGATCTTCTTGAGATCCTTTTTTTCTGCGCGTAATCTGCTGCTTGCAAACA
AAAAAACCACCGCTACCAGCGGTGGTTTGTTTGCCGGATCAAGAGCTACCAACTCTTTTTCCGAAGGTAA
CTGGCTTCAGCAGAGCGCAGATACCAAATACTGTTCTTCTAGTGTAGCCGTAGTTAGGCCACCACTTCAA
GAACTCTGTAGCACCGCCTACATACCTCGCTCTGCTAATCCTGTTACCAGTGGCTGCTGCCAGTGGCGAT
AAGTCGTGTCTTACCGGGTTGGACTCAAGACGATAGTTACCGGATAAGGCGCAGCGGTCGGGCTGAACGG
GGGGTTCGTGCACACAGCCCAGCTTGGAGCGAACGACCTACACCGAACTGAGATACCTACAGCGTGAGCT
ATGAGAAAGCGCCACGCTTCCCGAAGGGAGAAAGGCGGACAGGTATCCGGTAAGCGGCAGGGTCGGAACA
GGAGAGCGCACGAGGGAGCTTCCAGGGGGAAACGCCTGGTATCTTTATAGTCCTGTCGGGTTTCGCCACC
TCTGACTTGAGCGTCGATTTTTGTGATGCTCGTCAGGGGGGCGGAGCCTATGGAAAAACGCCAGCAACGC
GGCCTTTTTACGGTTCCTGGCCTTTTGCTGGCCTTTTGCTCACATGTTCTTTCCTGCGTTATCCCCTGAT
TCTGTGGATAACCGTATTACCGCCTTTGAGTGAGCTGATACCGCTCGCCGCAGCCGAACGACCGAGCGCA
GCGAGTCAGTGAGCGAGGAAGCGGAAGAGCGCCCAATACGCAAACCGCCTCTCCCCGCGCGTTGGCCGAT
TCATTAATGCAGCTGGCACGACAGGTTTCCCGACTGGAAAGCGGGCAGTGAGCGCAACGCAATTAATGTG
AGTTAGCTCACTCATTAGGCACCCCAGGCTTTACACTTTATGCTTCCGGCTCGTATGTTGTGTGGAATTG
TGAGCGGATAACAATTTCACACAGGAAACAGCTATGACCATGATTACGCCAAGCGCGCAATTAACCCTCA
CTAAAGGGAACAAAAGCTGGAGCTGCAAGC
