>Addgene plasmid #141855 | TFORF1635 | depositor partial sequence | sequence record 277702 | Insert
ACCGCCACCATGTTTAACTCGGTCAACCTGGGCAACTTCTGCTCTCCGTCGCGCAAGGAGAGGGGCGCAG
ATTTCGGCGAGCGAGGGAGCTGCGCCTCCAACCTCTATCTGCCCAGTTGCACTTACTACATGCCCGAGTT
CTCCACGGTCTCCTCCTTCCTGCCCCAGGCCCCCTCTCGTCAGATCTCCTATCCCTACTCGGCCCAAGTG
CCCCCGGTCCGGGAGGTCTCCTACGGCCTGGAGCCATCCGGCAAGTGGCACCATCGGAACAGCTACTCCT
CCTGCTATGCGGCGGCCGACGAGCTTATGCACCGGGAGTGCCTGCCTCCTTCCACCGTCACCGAGATCCT
CATGAAAAACGAAGGCTCCTACGGCGGCCACCACCACCCCAGCGCCCCGCACGCAACCCCCGCCGGCTTC
TACTCCTCAGTCAACAAGAACAGCGTCCTGCCTCAAGCCTTCGACCGTTTCTTCGACAACGCCTACTGCG
GTGGCGGCGACCCGCCCGCCGAGCCCCCCTGCTCCGGCAAGGGCGAGGCCAAGGGGGAGCCCGAGGCACC
CCCGGCCTCGGGACTGGCGTCCCGGGCTGAGGCGGGTGCCGAGGCGGAGGCTGAGGAGGAGAACACAAAT
CCCAGCTCGTCCGGTTCAGCCCACTCCGTGGCCAAGGAGCCGGCCAAAGGAGCCGCCCCCAACGCCCCCC
GCACCCGCAAGAAGCGCTGCCCTTATTCGAAATTCCAGATCCGGGAACTGGAGCGAGAGTTTTTCTTCAA
CGTGTATATCAACAAAGAGAAGCGGCTGCAGCTGTCCCGGATGCTGAACCTGACGGACCGACAAGTGAAA
ATTTGGTTTCAGAACAGAAGGATGAAAGAAAAGAAACTGAGCAGAGACCGGCTGCAGTATTTCTCGGGAA
ATCCTCTGCTGTAGTAATGAACTAGTCCGTAACTTGAAAGTATTTCGATTTCTTGGCTTTATATATCTTG
TGGAAAGGACGAGGAATCATTCGGTATTTGACTATG
