>Addgene plasmid #141855 | TFORF1635 | depositor partial sequence | sequence record 277703 | Barcode
GGAATCATTCGGTATTTGACTATG
